Addgene plasmid #221573: POC1426
Purpose: Plasmid containing the Insert 1 to be assembled in POC1430 using the site-selective methylation protection approach
Depositing lab: Christopher A. O'Callaghan. Depositing organization: University of Oxford. Publication: UniClo: scarless hierarchical DNA assembly without sequence constraint. Flores-Fernandez CN, Lin D, Robins K, O'Callaghan CA. Nucleic Acids Res. 2025 Jun 20;53(12):gkaf548. doi: 10.1093/nar/gkaf548. PubMed 40548934.
Backbone
  Vector backbone: pICH47732
  Backbone manufacturer: Self-made
  Backbone size w/o insert (bp): 4325
  Total vector size (bp): 5347
  Vector type: Synthetic Biology
Growth in bacteria
  Bacterial resistance: Kanamycin, 50 μg/mL
  Growth temperature: 37°C
  Growth strain: DH5alpha
  Copy number: High Copy
Gene/Insert
  Gene/Insert name: DNA fragment flanked by methylation-protectable BsaI sites and containing one always-methylable internal BsaI site
  Insert size (bp): 1022
Terms and licenses: Academic/Nonprofit Terms; Industry Terms: Not Available to Industry
Depositor comments: The DH10B strain should be used for expression of this plasmid.
How to cite: POC1426 was a gift from Christopher A. O'Callaghan (Addgene plasmid # 221573 ; http://n2t.net/addgene:221573 ; RRID:Addgene_221573)
