[The description below was written by a language model from this plasmid's Addgene catalogue record and pLannotate feature annotations shown in this document.]
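Description:
POC1426 is a synthetic-biology donor plasmid of 5,347 bp built on a self-made derivative of pICH47732, a MoClo-type binary vector backbone. It belongs to the UniClo system for scarless hierarchical DNA assembly and supplies "Insert 1", one of the fragments to be assembled into the downstream construct POC1430. The backbone carries a high-copy ColE1/pUC-type origin for propagation in E. coli, together with the broad-host-range incP oriV and its replication initiator gene trfA. It also has left and right T-DNA border repeats of the nopaline C58 type. These are inherited features of an Agrobacterium-compatible binary vector, and the record does not indicate that plant transformation is the aim here. Selection is by kanamycin, through an aminoglycoside phosphotransferase gene annotated as driven by the bla (AmpR) promoter. A very short TetR fragment is also annotated, probably a backbone remnant.

The payload is a 1,022 bp DNA fragment flanked by methylation-protectable BsaI sites and containing one internal BsaI site that is always methylable. In the site-selective methylation protection approach, methylation blocks cleavage at the internal Type IIS site while the flanking sites remain cuttable. BsaI can therefore release the intact fragment for Golden Gate-style assembly without the internal site first being removed from the sequence. The annotation tool finds only short matches to human sequences (fragments resembling YS049 and C9orf85) within the insert region. This suggests it is a test fragment of human-derived DNA rather than an expression cassette. No promoter, tag or reporter is annotated for the insert, and the record does not otherwise state its identity.
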