Features (pLannotate 1.2.2; 10 found; start..end, strand, type, name):
    130..273     +  CDS            YS049_HUMAN (fragment): Experimental evidence at transcript level: Swiss-Prot protein existence level 2. From Homo sapiens (Human).
    939..1064    +  CDS            C9orf85 (fragment): CI085_HUMAN - Experimental evidence at protein level: Swiss-Prot protein existence level 1. From Homo sapiens (Human).
   1119..1143    +  misc_feature   RB T-DNA repeat: right border repeat from nopaline C58 T-DNA
   1255..1275    -  CDS            TetR (fragment): tetracycline resistance regulatory protein; tetR
   1302..2447    -  CDS            trfA: TRFA_ECOLX - Experimental evidence at protein level: Swiss-Prot protein existence level 1. Also involved in plasmid copy number control, promoting intermolecular coupling of protein bound iterons at oriV, which inhibits replication initiation. From Escherichia coli.
   2783..3371    -  rep_origin     ori: high-copy-number ColE1/pMB1/pBR322/pUC origin of replication
   3542..4336    -  CDS            KanR: aminoglycoside phosphotransferase; aphA-3; confers resistance to kanamycin
   4337..4441    -  promoter       AmpR promoter: bla
   4528..5159    -  rep_origin     oriV: incP origin of replication
   5251..5275    +  misc_feature   LB T-DNA repeat: left border repeat from nopaline C58 T-DNA
>Addgene plasmid #221573 | POC1426 | addgene full sequence | sequence record 465759 | Addgene NGS Result
CACTCTGTGGTGCAGTACCTCTCACGACTTGGTCTCCCGTTGTGGGGCTTAGCTTCATATTTTCAAACTG
AAATATTCTCTTCCTTAACCTCCACATAAATCCAAGTTTATAATTTTTATTATTTTAAAATTTTATTTAT
TTTTCTGTTTTGGGGACAGGGTCTCCTCCTGTCACTCAGGCTGGAGTGCAATGGCACAATCATAGCTCAC
TGCAGCCTGGAACTCCTGGGCTTAAGCAATCTTCCTGCCTTCGATTCCCAAAGAGCTGGGATTATAGTCA
TGAACCACTGCAATCCACCCAAATCCAAGTTTACACTAAAAGATAAAATTCCAACATTGTAGGGGATTGG
TCAGGTGGTGGGAATAATTATAAAGATAAAGTTATAGGAAATAGACACAAACCTTCTTGGAAGGTGGAAA
GTTTTGCAAAAGCCTCAGGATAGGGTTATAGCTGAAAGCAGCCTAATCCCCTTACCTTGAGTTAATAGCT
TCGAGTAAGTACAAAGACATGTAAGAGAGTTTATCTAAAGAGCATGTTTACCTTTGATCATTTGTAGGAC
TGCTCTCTCTGGGGGACTGCGACCAGATTAATTACCCACAGGTGTGTTGACTCAAAGCCTTTGTCATTAA
ATCTGTGCTGAATAAAGGCCCACAGGGCCAGATAGTCAGGGCACGCAGCTGCCACAACCCTTTCTGTGAG
TGGCCTGGCCCTCTGGTGCACTCTTTCACTGAATATCGGTGTCTGAGTACATTATTCATCCATCGTGCAG
CCTGGGTCTGCCGGTCAGACCCTGGCACAACATTTAAGAGGAAATGAAAGTCACAAAGTTATCCCAGTCT
CTGGAGTCACTGTCAAAACTTTGGTGAGGAATCTTCCAGGTTTTCCCCTACTTCAAATATATATTAATAT
TATGTAAGTGATATTAGTGGCATTTTCGCCCAGGCTGGAATGCAGTGGCATGATCTCGGCTCACTCTAAC
CTCTACCTCCCAGATTCAAGCGATTCTCCTGCCTCAGCCTCCCAAACAGCTGGAACTACAGGCACCCACC
ACCACGCCCGGCTTGAGACCAAGTCGTGAGAGGTACTGCACCACGAAGTGGTTTAAACTATCAGTGTTTG
ACAGGATATATTGGCGGGTAAACCTAAGAGAAAAGAGCGTTTATTAGAATAATCGGATATTTAAAAGGGC
GTGAAAAGGTTTATCCGTTCGTCCATTTGTATGTGCATGCCAACCACAGGGTTCCCCAGATCAGGCGCTG
GCTGCTGAACCCCCAGCCGGAACTGACCCCACAAGGCCCTAGCGTTTGCAATGCACCAGGTCATCATTGA
CCCAGGCGTGTTCCACCAGGCCGCTGCCTCGCAACTCTTCGCAGGCTTCGCCGACCTGCTCGCGCCACTT
CTTCACGCGGGTGGAATCCGATCCGCACATGAGGCGGAAGGTTTCCAGCTTGAGCGGGTACGGCTCCCGG
TGCGAGCTGAAATAGTCGAACATCCGTCGGGCCGTCGGCGACAGCTTGCGGTACTTCTCCCATATGAATT
TCGTGTAGTGGTCGCCAGCAAACAGCACGACGATTTCCTCGTCGATCAGGACCTGGCAACGGGACGTTTT
CTTGCCACGGTCCAGGACGCGGAAGCGGTGCAGCAGCGACACCGATTCCAGGTGCCCAACGCGGTCGGAC
GTGAAGCCCATCGCCGTCGCCTGTAGGCGCGACAGGCATTCCTCGGCCTTCGTGTAATACCGGCCATTGA
TCGACCAGCCCAGGTCCTGGCAAAGCTCGTAGAACGTGAAGGTGATCGGCTCGCCGATAGGGGTGCGCTT
CGCGTACTCCAACACCTGCTGCCACACCAGTTCGTCATCGTCGGCCCGCAGCTCGACGCCGGTGTAGGTG
ATCTTCACGTCCTTGTTGACGTGGAAAATGACCTTGTTTTGCAGCGCCTCGCGCGGGATTTTCTTGTTGC
GCGTGGTGAACAGGGCAGAGCGGGCCGTGTCGTTTGGCATCGCTCGCATCGTGTCCGGCCACGGCGCAAT
ATCGAACAAGGAAAGCTGCATTTCCTTGATCTGCTGCTTCGTGTGTTTCAGCAACGCGGCCTGCTTGGCC
TCGCTGACCTGTTTTGCCAGGTCCTCGCCGGCGGTTTTTCGCTTCTTGGTCGTCATAGTTCCTCGCGTGT
CGATGGTCATCGACTTCGCCAAACCTGCCGCCTCCTGTTCAAGACGACGCGAACGCTCCACGGCGGCCGA
TGGCGCGGGCAGGGCAGGGGGAGCCAGTTGCACGCTGTCGCGCTCGATCTTGGCCGTAGCTTGCTGGACC
ATCGAGCCGACGGACTGGAAGGTTTCGCGGGGCGCACGCATGACGGTGCGGCTTGCGATGGTTTCGGCAT
CCTCGGCGGAAAACCCCGCGTCGATCAGTTCTTGCCTGTATGCCTTCCGGTCAAACGTCCGATTCATTCA
CCCTCCTTGCGGGATTGCCCCGACTCACGCCGGGGCAATGTGCCCTTATTCCTGATTTGACCCGCCTGGT
GCCTTGGTGTCCAGATAATCCACCTTATCGGCAATGAAGTCGGTCCCGTAGACCGTCTGGCCGTCCTTCT
CGTACTTGGTATTCCGAATCTTGCCCTGCACGAATACCAGCGACCCCTTGCCCAAATACTTGCCGTGGGC
CTCGGCCTGAGAGCCAAAACACTTGATGCGGAAGAAGTCGGTGCGCTCCTGCTTGTCGCCGGCATCGTTG
CGCCACATCTAGGATCTGCCAGGAACCGTAAAAAGGCCGCGTTGCTGGCGTTTTTCCATAGGCTCCGCCC
CCCTGACGAGCATCACAAAAATCGACGCTCAAGTCAGAGGTGGCGAAACCCGACAGGACTATAAAGATAC
CAGGCGTTTCCCCCTGGAAGCTCCCTCGTGCGCTCTCCTGTTCCGACCCTGCCGCTTACCGGATACCTGT
CCGCCTTTCTCCCTTCGGGAAGCGTGGCGCTTTCTCATAGCTCACGCTGTAGGTATCTCAGTTCGGTGTA
GGTCGTTCGCTCCAAGCTGGGCTGTGTGCACGAACCCCCCGTTCAGCCCGACCGCTGCGCCTTATCCGGT
AACTATCGTCTTGAGTCCAACCCGGTAAGACACGACTTATCGCCACTGGCAGCAGCCACTGGTAACAGGA
TTAGCAGAGCGAGGTATGTAGGCGGTGCTACAGAGTTCTTGAAGTGGTGGCCTAACTACGGCTACACTAG
AAGAACAGTATTTGGTATCTGCGCTCTGCTGAAGCCAGTTACCTTCGGAAAAAGAGTTGGTAGCTCTTGA
TCCGGCAAACAAACCACCGCTGGTAGCGGTGGTTTTTTTGTTTGCAAGCAGCAGATTACGCGCAGAAAAA
AAGGATCTCAAGAAGATCCTTTGATCTTTTCTACGGGGTCTGACGCTCAGTGGAACGAAAACTCACGTTA
AGGGATTTTGGTCATGAGATTATCAAAAAGGATCTTCACCTAGATCCTTTTAAATTAAAAATGAAGTTTT
AAATCAATCTAAAGTATATATGAGTAAACTTGGTCTGACAGCTAAAACAATTCATCCAGTAAAATATAAT
ATTTTATTTTCTCCCAATCAGGCTTGATCCCCAGTAAGTCAAAAAATAGCTCGACATACTGTTCTTCCCC
GATATCCTCCCTGAGCGACCGGACGCAGAAGGCAATGTCATACCACTTGTCCGCCCTGCCGCTTCTCCCA
AGATCAATAAAGCCACTTACTTTGCCATCTTTCACAAAGATGTTGCTGTCTCCCAGGTCGCCGTGGGAAA
AGACAAGTTCCTCTTCGGGCTTTTCCGTCTTTAAAAAATCATACAGCTCGCGCGGATCTTTAAATGGAGT
GTCCTCTTCCCAGTTTTCGCAATCCACATCGGCCAGATCGTTATTCAGTAAGTAATCCAATTCGGCTAAG
CGGCTGTCTAAGCTATTCGTATAGGGACAATCCGATATGTCGATGGAGTGAAAGAGCCTGATGCACTCCG
CATACAGCTCGATAATCTTTTCAGGGCTTTGTTCATCTTCATACTCTTCCGAGCAAAGGACGCCATCGGC
CTCACTCATGAGCAGATTGCTCCAGCCATCATGCCGTTCAAAGTGCAGGACCTTTGGAACAGGCAGCTTT
CCTTCCAGCCATAGCATCATGTCCTTTTCCCGTTCCACATCATAGGTGGTCCCTTTATACCGGCTGTCCG
TCATTTTTAAATATAGGTTTTCATTTTCTCCCACCAGCTTATATACCTTAGCAGGAGACATTCCTTCCGT
ATCTTTTACGCAGCGGTATTTTTCGATCAGTTTTTTCAATTCCGGTGATATTCTCATTTTAGCCATACTC
TTCCTTTTTCAATATTATTGAAGCATTTATCAGGGTTATTGTCTCATGAGCGGATACATATTTGAATGTA
TTTAGAAAAATAAACAAATAGGGGTTCCGCGCACGAATTGGCCAGCGCTGCCATTTTTGGGGTGAGGCCG
TTCGCGGCCGAGGGGCGCAGCCCCTGGGGGGATGGGAGGCCCGCGTTAGCGGGCCGGGAGGGTTCGAGAA
GGGGGGGCACCCCCCTTCGGCGTGCGCGGTCACGCGCACAGGGCGCAGCCCTGGTTAAAAACAAGGTTTA
TAAATATTGGTTTAAAAGCAGGTTAAAAGACAGGTTAGCGGTGGCCGAAAAACGGGCGGAAACCCTTGCA
AATGCTGGATTTTCTGCCTGTGGACAGCCCCTCAAATGTCAATAGGTGCGCCCCTCATCTGTCAGCACTC
TGCCCCTCAAGTGTCAAGGATCGCGCCCCTCATCTGTCAGTAGTCGCGCCCCTCAAGTGTCAATACCGCA
GGGCACTTATCCCCAGGCTTGTCCACATCATCTGTGGGAAACTCGCGTAAAATCAGGCGTTTTCGCCGAT
TTGCGAGGCTGGCCAGCTCCACGTCGCCGGCCGAAATCGAGCCTGCCCCTCATCTGTCAACGCCGCGCCG
GGTGAGTCGGCCCCTCAAGTGTCAACGTCCGCCCCTCATCTGTCAGTGAGGGCCAAGTTTTCCGCGAGGT
ATCCACAACGCCGGCGGCCGCGGTGTCTCGCACACGGCTTCGACGGCGTTTCTGGCGCGTTTGCAGGGCC
ATAGACGGCCGCCAGCCCAGCGGCGAGGGCAACCAGCCCGGTGAGCGTCGCAAAGGAGATCCTGATCTGA
CTGATGGGCTGCCTGTATCGAGTGGTGATTTTGTGCCGAGCTGCCGGTCGGGGAGCTGTTGGCTGGCTGG
TGGCAGGATATATTGTGGTGTAAACAAATTGACGCTTAGACAACTTAATAACACATTGCGGACGTTTTTA
ATGTACTGGGGTGGATGCAGTGGGCCC
